Addgene plasmid #132636: pET28a SV40 ST full length
Purpose: expresses SV40 ST full length in E. coli
Depositing lab: Wenqing Xu. Depositing organization: University of Washington. Publication: Structural basis of PP2A inhibition by small t antigen. Cho US, Morrone S, Sablina AA, Arroyo JD, Hahn WC, Xu W. PLoS Biol. 2007 Aug;5(8):e202. doi: 10.1371/journal.pbio.0050202. PubMed 17608567.
Backbone
  Vector backbone: pET-28a
  Vector type: Bacterial Expression
Growth in bacteria
  Bacterial resistance: Kanamycin, 50 μg/mL
  Growth temperature: 37°C
  Growth strain: DH5alpha
  Copy number: Unknown
Gene/Insert
  Gene/Insert name: SV40 small t antigen
  Species: simian virus 40 (SV40) (strain VA45‐54‐2)
Terms and licenses: Academic/Nonprofit Terms; Industry Terms: Not Available to Industry
How to cite: pET28a SV40 ST full length was a gift from Wenqing Xu (Addgene plasmid # 132636 ; http://n2t.net/addgene:132636 ; RRID:Addgene_132636)
