[The description below was written by a language model from this plasmid's Addgene catalogue record and pLannotate feature annotations shown in this document.]
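Description:
pET28a SV40 ST full length is a bacterial expression plasmid built on the pET-28a backbone for producing the small t antigen of simian virus 40 (strain VA45-54-2) in E. coli. The 5,842-nt plasmid is selected with kanamycin through the aph(3')-Ia aminoglycoside phosphotransferase gene. It replicates from a ColE1/pMB1-type origin accompanied by the pBR322 bom region and the rop gene, which moderates copy number; the catalogue lists copy number as unknown. An f1 origin is also present, allowing single-stranded DNA production with helper phage. Short annotated stretches of a tetracycline resistance gene and an AmpR promoter fragment appear to be non-functional backbone remnants.

Expression is driven by a T7 promoter directly followed by a lac operator, with the plasmid-borne lacI gene supplying repressor. Transcription therefore requires a host that provides T7 RNA polymerase and is induced with IPTG. A T7 gene 10 ribosome binding site precedes the open reading frame, and a T7 terminator closes the cassette. Upstream of the insert, the annotation shows a short hit to a His-containing tag (probably the standard pET-28a N-terminal 6xHis), a thrombin cleavage site, the T7 gene 10 leader tag and a TEV protease site immediately adjoining the small t antigen coding sequence, so the leader tags could be removed by TEV cleavage after affinity purification. The small t feature is annotated only as a fragment of about 440 nt, although the record names the insert as full length. A downstream His-tag fragment is also annotated, but the record does not show whether it is translated in frame with the insert. The associated publication concerns the structural basis of PP2A inhibition by small t antigen, consistent with use for recombinant protein production for structural and biochemical work.
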