Features (pLannotate 1.2.2; 23 found; start..end, strand, type, name):
     12..440     +  rep_origin     f1 ori (sequence partly withheld): f1 bacteriophage origin of replication; arrow indicates direction of (+) strand synthesis
    493..550     +  promoter       AmpR promoter (fragment): bla
    559..1374    -  CDS            KanR: aminoglycoside phosphotransferase; aph(3')-Ia; confers resistance to kanamycin in bacteria or G418 (Geneticin®) in eukaryotes
   1496..2084    +  rep_origin     ori: high-copy-number ColE1/pMB1/pBR322/pUC origin of replication
   2270..2409    -  misc_feature   bom: basis of mobility region from pBR322
   2511..2702    -  CDS            rop: Rop protein, which maintains plasmids at low copy number; rop
   2719..3099    +  CDS            YPB1_ECOLX: Protein predicted: Swiss-Prot protein existence level 4. From Escherichia coli.
   3171..3462    -  CDS            TcR (fragment): tetracycline efflux protein; tet; confers resistance to tetracycline
   3477..3498    -  protein_bind   CAP binding site: CAP binding activates transcription in the presence of cAMP. E. coli catabolite activator protein
   3511..4593    -  CDS            lacI: lac repressor; lacI; The lac repressor binds to the lac operator to inhibit transcription in E. coli. This inhibition can be relieved by adding lactose or isopropyl-β-D-thiogalactopyranoside (IPTG).
   4594..4671    -  promoter       lacI promoter: lacI
   4679..4958    -  CDS            TcR (fragment): tetracycline efflux protein; tet; confers resistance to tetracycline
   4980..4998    +  promoter       T7 promoter: promoter for bacteriophage T7 RNA polymerase
   4999..5023    +  protein_bind   lac operator: The lac repressor binds to the lac operator to inhibit transcription in E. coli. This inhibition can be relieved by adding lactose or isopropyl-β-D-thiogalactopyranoside (IPTG). lac repressor encoded by lacI
   5038..5060    +  RBS            RBS: efficient ribosome binding site from bacteriophage T7 gene 10 (Olins and Rangwala, 1989)
   5079..5095    +  CDS            capTEV™ (fragment): composite tag for in vivo biotinylation, TEV protease cleavage, and 6xHis tagging
   5106..5123    +  CDS            thrombin site: thrombin recognition and cleavage site
   5127..5159    +  CDS            T7 tag (gene 10 leader): leader peptide from bacteriophage T7 gene 10 promotes efficient translation in E. coli
   5169..5189    +  CDS            TEV site: tobacco etch virus (TEV) protease recognition and cleavage site
   5190..5628    +  CDS            small t antigen (fragment): SV40 (simian virus 40) small t antigen
   5686..5703    +  CDS            9xHis (fragment): 9xHis affinity tag
   5713..5762    +  CDS            SET1 (fragment): solubility-enhancement tag derived from T7 phage gene 10B
   5770..5817    +  terminator     T7 terminator: transcription terminator for bacteriophage T7 RNA polymerase
>Addgene plasmid #132636 | pET28a SV40 ST full length | addgene full sequence | sequence record 262539 | Addgene NGS Result
TGGCGAATGGG
[124 nt withheld, positions 12-135]
C
[91 nt withheld, positions 137-227]
A
[49 nt withheld, positions 229-277]
CCTTTGACGTTGGAGTCCACGTTCTTT
[37 nt withheld, positions 305-341]
ACCCTATCTCGGTCTATTCTTTTGATTTATAAGGGATTTTGCCGATTTCGGCCTATTGGTTAAAAAATGA
GCTGATTTAACAAAAATTTAACGCGAATTTTAACAAAATATTAACGCTTACAATTTAGGTGGCACTTTTC
GGGGAAATGTGCGCGGAACCCCTATTTGTTTATTTTTCTAAATACATTCAAATATGTATCCGCTCATGAA
TTAATTCTTAGAAAAACTCATCGAGCATCAAATGAAACTGCAATTTATTCATATCAGGATTATCAATACC
ATATTTTTGAAAAAGCCGTTTCTGTAATGAAGGAGAAAACTCACCGAGGCAGTTCCATAGGATGGCAAGA
TCCTGGTATCGGTCTGCGATTCCGACTCGTCCAACATCAATACAACCTATTAATTTCCCCTCGTCAAAAA
TAAGGTTATCAAGTGAGAAATCACCATGAGTGACGACTGAATCCGGTGAGAATGGCAAAAGTTTATGCAT
TTCTTTCCAGACTTGTTCAACAGGCCAGCCATTACGCTCGTCATCAAAATCACTCGCATCAACCAAACCG
TTATTCATTCGTGATTGCGCCTGAGCGAGACGAAATACGCGATCGCTGTTAAAAGGACAATTACAAACAG
GAATCGAATGCAACCGGCGCAGGAACACTGCCAGCGCATCAACAATATTTTCACCTGAATCAGGATATTC
TTCTAATACCTGGAATGCTGTTTTCCCGGGGATCGCAGTGGTGAGTAACCATGCATCATCAGGAGTACGG
ATAAAATGCTTGATGGTCGGAAGAGGCATAAATTCCGTCAGCCAGTTTAGTCTGACCATCTCATCTGTAA
CATCATTGGCAACGCTACCTTTGCCATGTTTCAGAAACAACTCTGGCGCATCGGGCTTCCCATACAATCG
ATAGATTGTCGCACCTGATTGCCCGACATTATCGCGAGCCCATTTATACCCATATAAATCAGCATCCATG
TTGGAATTTAATCGCGGCCTAGAGCAAGACGTTTCCCGTTGAATATGGCTCATAACACCCCTTGTATTAC
TGTTTATGTAAGCAGACAGTTTTATTGTTCATGACCAAAATCCCTTAACGTGAGTTTTCGTTCCACTGAG
CGTCAGACCCCGTAGAAAAGATCAAAGGATCTTCTTGAGATCCTTTTTTTCTGCGCGTAATCTGCTGCTT
GCAAACAAAAAAACCACCGCTACCAGCGGTGGTTTGTTTGCCGGATCAAGAGCTACCAACTCTTTTTCCG
AAGGTAACTGGCTTCAGCAGAGCGCAGATACCAAATACTGTCCTTCTAGTGTAGCCGTAGTTAGGCCACC
ACTTCAAGAACTCTGTAGCACCGCCTACATACCTCGCTCTGCTAATCCTGTTACCAGTGGCTGCTGCCAG
TGGCGATAAGTCGTGTCTTACCGGGTTGGACTCAAGACGATAGTTACCGGATAAGGCGCAGCGGTCGGGC
TGAACGGGGGGTTCGTGCACACAGCCCAGCTTGGAGCGAACGACCTACACCGAACTGAGATACCTACAGC
GTGAGCTATGAGAAAGCGCCACGCTTCCCGAAGGGAGAAAGGCGGACAGGTATCCGGTAAGCGGCAGGGT
CGGAACAGGAGAGCGCACGAGGGAGCTTCCAGGGGGAAACGCCTGGTATCTTTATAGTCCTGTCGGGTTT
CGCCACCTCTGACTTGAGCGTCGATTTTTGTGATGCTCGTCAGGGGGGCGGAGCCTATGGAAAAACGCCA
GCAACGCGGCCTTTTTACGGTTCCTGGCCTTTTGCTGGCCTTTTGCTCACATGTTCTTTCCTGCGTTATC
CCCTGATTCTGTGGATAACCGTATTACCGCCTTTGAGTGAGCTGATACCGCTCGCCGCAGCCGAACGACC
GAGCGCAGCGAGTCAGTGAGCGAGGAAGCGGAAGAGCGCCTGATGCGGTATTTTCTCCTTACGCATCTGT
GCGGTATTTCACACCGCAATGGTGCACTCTCAGTACAATCTGCTCTGATGCCGCATAGTTAAGCCAGTAT
ACACTCCGCTATCGCTACGTGACTGGGTCATGGCTGCGCCCCGACACCCGCCAACACCCGCTGACGCGCC
CTGACGGGCTTGTCTGCTCCCGGCATCCGCTTACAGACAAGCTGTGACCGTCTCCGGGAGCTGCATGTGT
CAGAGGTTTTCACCGTCATCACCGAAACGCGCGAGGCAGCTGCGGTAAAGCTCATCAGCGTGGTCGTGAA
GCGATTCACAGATGTCTGCCTGTTCATCCGCGTCCAGCTCGTTGAGTTTCTCCAGAAGCGTTAATGTCTG
GCTTCTGATAAAGCGGGCCATGTTAAGGGCGGTTTTTTCCTGTTTGGTCACTGATGCCTCCGTGTAAGGG
GGATTTCTGTTCATGGGGGTAATGATACCGATGAAACGAGAGAGGATGCTCACGATACGGGTTACTGATG
ATGAACATGCCCGGTTACTGGAACGTTGTGAGGGTAAACAACTGGCGGTATGGATGCGGCGGGACCAGAG
AAAAATCACTCAGGGTCAATGCCAGCGCTTCGTTAATACAGATGTAGGTGTTCCACAGGGTAGCCAGCAG
CATCCTGCGATGCAGATCCGGAACATAATGGTGCAGGGCGCTGACTTCCGCGTTTCCAGACTTTACGAAA
CACGGAAACCGAAGACCATTCATGTTGTTGCTCAGGTCGCAGACGTTTTGCAGCAGCAGTCGCTTCACGT
TCGCTCGCGTATCGGTGATTCATTCTGCTAACCAGTAAGGCAACCCCGCCAGCCTAGCCGGGTCCTCAAC
GACAGGAGCACGATCATGCGCACCCGTGGGGCCGCCATGCCGGCGATAATGGCCTGCTTCTCGCCGAAAC
GTTTGGTGGCGGGACCAGTGACGAAGGCTTGAGCGAGGGCGTGCAAGATTCCGAATACCGCAAGCGACAG
GCCGATCATCGTCGCGCTCCAGCGAAAGCGGTCCTCGCCGAAAATGACCCAGAGCGCTGCCGGCACCTGT
CCTACGAGTTGCATGATAAAGAAGACAGTCATAAGTGCGGCGACGATAGTCATGCCCCGCGCCCACCGGA
AGGAGCTGACTGGGTTGAAGGCTCTCAAGGGCATCGGTCGAGATCCCGGTGCCTAATGAGTGAGCTAACT
TACATTAATTGCGTTGCGCTCACTGCCCGCTTTCCAGTCGGGAAACCTGTCGTGCCAGCTGCATTAATGA
ATCGGCCAACGCGCGGGGAGAGGCGGTTTGCGTATTGGGCGCCAGGGTGGTTTTTCTTTTCACCAGTGAG
ACGGGCAACAGCTGATTGCCCTTCACCGCCTGGCCCTGAGAGAGTTGCAGCAAGCGGTCCACGCTGGTTT
GCCCCAGCAGGCGAAAATCCTGTTTGATGGTGGTTAACGGCGGGATATAACATGAGCTGTCTTCGGTATC
GTCGTATCCCACTACCGAGATATCCGCACCAACGCGCAGCCCGGACTCGGTAATGGCGCGCATTGCGCCC
AGCGCCATCTGATCGTTGGCAACCAGCATCGCAGTGGGAACGATGCCCTCATTCAGCATTTGCATGGTTT
GTTGAAAACCGGACATGGCACTCCAGTCGCCTTCCCGTTCCGCTATCGGCTGAATTTGATTGCGAGTGAG
ATATTTATGCCAGCCAGCCAGACGCAGACGCGCCGAGACAGAACTTAATGGGCCCGCTAACAGCGCGATT
TGCTGGTGACCCAATGCGACCAGATGCTCCACGCCCAGTCGCGTACCGTCTTCATGGGAGAAAATAATAC
TGTTGATGGGTGTCTGGTCAGAGACATCAAGAAATAACGCCGGAACATTAGTGCAGGCAGCTTCCACAGC
AATGGCATCCTGGTCATCCAGCGGATAGTTAATGATCAGCCCACTGACGCGTTGCGCGAGAAGATTGTGC
ACCGCCGCTTTACAGGCTTCGACGCCGCTTCGTTCTACCATCGACACCACCACGCTGGCACCCAGTTGAT
CGGCGCGAGATTTAATCGCCGCGACAATTTGCGACGGCGCGTGCAGGGCCAGACTGGAGGTGGCAACGCC
AATCAGCAACGACTGTTTGCCCGCCAGTTGTTGTGCCACGCGGTTGGGAATGTAATTCAGCTCCGCCATC
GCCGCTTCCACTTTTTCCCGCGTTTTCGCAGAAACGTGGCTGGCCTGGTTCACCACGCGGGAAACGGTCT
GATAAGAGACACCGGCATACTCTGCGACATCGTATAACGTTACTGGTTTCACATTCACCACCCTGAATTG
ACTCTCTTCCGGGCGCTATCATGCCATACCGCGAAAGGTTTTGCGCCATTCGATGGTGTCCGGGATCTCG
ACGCTCTCCCTTATGCGACTCCTGCATTAGGAAGCAGCCCAGTAGTAGGTTGAGGCCGTTGAGCACCGCC
GCCGCAAGGAATGGTGCATGCAAGGAGATGGCGCCCAACAGTCCCCCGGCCACGGGGCCTGCCACCATAC
CCACGCCGAAACAAGCGCTCATGAGCCCGAAGTGGCGAGCCCGATCTTCCCCATCGGTGATGTCGGCGAT
ATAGGCGCCAGCAACCGCACCTGTGGCGCCGGTGATGCCGGCCACGATGCGTCCGGCGTAGAGGATCGAG
ATCTCGATCCCGCGAAATTAATACGACTCACTATAGGGGAATTGTGAGCGGATAACAATTCCCCTCTAGA
AATAATTTTGTTTAACTTTAAGAAGGAGATATACCATGGGCAGCAGCCATCATCATCATCATCACAGCAG
CGGCCTGGTGCCGCGCGGCAGCCATATGGCTAGCATGACTGGTGGACAGCAAATGGGTCGCGGATCCGAA
AACCTGTATTTTCAGGGCATGGATAAAGTTTTAAACAGAGAGGAATCTTTGCAGCTAATGGACCTTCTAG
GTCTTGAAAGGAGTGCCTGGGGGAATATTCCTCTGATGAGAAAGGCATATTTAAAAAAATGCAAGGAGTT
TCATCCTGATAAAGGAGGAGATGAAGAAAAAATGAAGAAAATGAATACTCTGTACAAGAAAATGGAAGAT
GGAGTAAAATATGCTCATCAACCTGACTTTGGAGGCTTCTGGGATGCAACTGAGGTATTTGCTTCTTCCT
TAAATCCTGGTGTTGATGCAATATACTGCAAACAATGGCCTGAGTGTGTAAAGAAAATGTCTACTAACTG
CATATGCTTGCTGTGCTTACTGAGGATGAAGCATGAAAATAGAAAATTATACAGGAAAGATCCACTTGTG
TGGGTTGATTGTTACTGCTTCGATTGCTTTAGAATGTTTGACAGAAACACATGAGAATTCGAGCTCCGTC
GACAAGCTTGCGGCCGCACTCGAGCACCACCACCACCACCACTGAGATCCGGCTGCTAACAAAGCCCGAA
AGGAAGCTGAGTTGGCTGCTGCCACCGCTGAGCAATAACTAGCATAACCCCTTGGGGCCTCTAAACGGGT
CTTGAGGGGTTTTTTGCTGAAAGGAGGAACTATATCCGGAT
